LOCUS       Exported 3320 bp ds-DNA circular SYN 13-MAY-2021
DEFINITION  Cloning Module.
ACCESSION   .
VERSION     .
KEYWORDS    pUG41766
SOURCE      synthetic DNA construct
  ORGANISM  synthetic DNA construct
REFERENCE   1 (bases 1 to 3320)
  AUTHORS   Kowarschik K, Hoehenwarter W, Marillonnet S, Trujillo M
  TITLE     UbiGate: a synthetic biology toolbox to analyse ubiquitination.
  JOURNAL   New Phytol. 2018 Mar;217(4):1749-1763. doi: 10.1111/nph.14900. Epub
            2017 Nov 30.
  PUBMED    29194629
REFERENCE   2 (bases 1 to 3320)
  AUTHORS   .
  TITLE     Direct Submission
  JOURNAL   Exported May 13, 2021 from SnapGene Server 1.1.58
            http://www.snapgene.com
FEATURES             Location/Qualifiers
     source          1..3320
                     /organism="synthetic DNA construct"
                     /mol_type="other DNA"
     primer_bind     104..121
                     /label=L4440
                     /note="L4440 vector, forward primer"
     protein_bind    238..259
                     /label=CAP binding site
                     /bound_moiety="E. coli catabolite activator protein"
                     /note="CAP binding activates transcription in the presence
                     of cAMP."
     promoter        274..304
                     /label=lac promoter
                     /note="promoter for the E. coli lac operon"
     protein_bind    312..328
                     /label=lac operator
                     /bound_moiety="lac repressor encoded by lacI"
                     /note="The lac repressor binds to the lac operator to
                     inhibit transcription in E. coli. This inhibition can be
                     relieved by adding lactose or
                     isopropyl-beta-D-thiogalactopyranoside (IPTG)."
     primer_bind     317..339
                     /label=M13/pUC Reverse
                     /note="In lacZ gene"
     primer_bind     336..352
                     /label=M13 rev
                     /note="common sequencing primer, one of multiple similar
                     variants"
     primer_bind     336..352
                     /label=M13 Reverse
                     /note="In lacZ gene. Also called M13-rev"
     primer_bind     complement(904..921)
                     /label=M13 Forward
                     /note="In lacZ gene. Also called M13-F20 or M13 (-21)
                     Forward"
     primer_bind     complement(904..920)
                     /label=M13 fwd
                     /note="common sequencing primer, one of multiple similar
                     variants"
     primer_bind     complement(913..935)
                     /label=M13/pUC Forward
                     /note="In lacZ gene"
     primer_bind     complement(1129..1148)
                     /label=pRS-marker
                     /note="pRS vectors, use to sequence yeast selectable
                     marker"
     primer_bind     1248..1270
                     /label=pGEX 3'
                     /note="pGEX vectors, reverse primer"
     primer_bind     complement(1308..1326)
                     /label=pBRforEco
                     /note="pBR322 vectors, upsteam of EcoRI site, forward
                     primer"
     promoter        1394..1498
                     /gene="bla"
                     /label=AmpR promoter
     CDS             1720..2511
                     /codon_start=1
                     /gene="aadA"
                     /product="aminoglycoside adenylyltransferase (Murphy,
                     1985)"
                     /label=SmR
                     /note="confers resistance to spectinomycin and
                     streptomycin"
                     /translation="MREAVIAEVSTQLSEVVGVIERHLEPTLLAVHLYGSAVDGGLKPH
                     SDIDLLVTVTVRLDETTRRALINDLLETSASPGESEILRAVEVTIVVHDDIIPWRYPAK
                     RELQFGEWQRNDILAGIFEPATIDIDLAILLTKAREHSVALVGPAAEELFDPVPEQDLF
                     EALNETLTLWNSPPDWAGDERNVVLTLSRIWYSAVTGKIAPKDVAADWAMERLPAQYQP
                     VILEARQAYLGQEEDRLASRADQLEEFVHYVKGEITKVVGK"
     rep_origin      2682..3270
                     /direction=RIGHT
                     /label=ori
                     /note="high-copy-number ColE1/pMB1/pBR322/pUC origin of
                     replication"
     primer_bind     3171..3190
                     /label=pBR322ori-F
                     /note="pBR322 origin, forward primer"
ORIGIN
        1 tgctcacatg ttctttcctg cgttatcccc tgattctgtg gataaccgta ttaccgcctt
       61 tgagtgagct gataccgctc gccgcagccg aacgaccgag cgcagcgagt cagtgagcga
      121 ggaagcggaa gagcgcccaa tacgcaaacc gcctctcccc gcgcgttggc cgattcatta
      181 atgcagctgg cacgacaggt ttcccgactg gaaagcgggc agtgagcgca acgcaattaa
      241 tgtgagttag ctcactcatt aggcacccca ggctttacac tttatgcttc cggctcgtat
      301 gttgtgtgga attgtgagcg gataacaatt tcacacagga aacagctatg accatgatta
      361 cgccaagctt gcatgcctgc aggtcgactc tagaggatcc cctttgaaga caattacgag
      421 gatgcacatg tgaccgaggg attgtcttcg tggaaacttg ggacttcaga ttccacccct
      481 tgcaagcgtg gaaagccttc cgaccaaggg aagtgtcgga tgtagaggaa atggaaagtt
      541 tgttctcaga tggggacttg cttgattgct tcacaagaat gccagcttat gcggtaaacg
      601 cagaggaaga tttagctgca atcaggaaaa cgcccgagat ggatgtcggt caagaagtta
      661 aagaacctgc aggagacaga aatcaatact caaaccctgc agaaactttc ctcaacaagc
      721 tccacaggaa acacagtagg gaggtgaaac accaggccgc aaagaaagct aaacgcctag
      781 ctgaaatcca ggagtcaatg agagctgaag gtgatgccga accaaatgaa ataagcgggg
      841 gcatgggggc aatacccagc aacgccgaac ttcctgggcc caaagggtac cgagctcgaa
      901 ttcactggcc gtcgttttac aacgtcgtga ctgggaaaac cctggcgtta cccaacttaa
      961 tcgccttgca gcacatcccc ctttcgccag ctggcgtaat agcgaagagg cccgcaccga
     1021 tcgcccttcc caacagttgc gcagcctgaa tggcgaatgg cgcctgatgc ggtattttct
     1081 ccttacgcat ctgtgcggta tttcacaccg catatggtgc actctcagta caatctgctc
     1141 tgatgccgca tagttaagcc agccccgaca cccgccaaca cccgctgacg cgccctgacg
     1201 ggcttgtctg ctcccggcat ccgcttacag acaagctgtg accatctccg ggagctgcat
     1261 gtgtcagagg ttttcaccgt catcaccgaa acgcgcgagt cgaaagggcc tcgtgatacg
     1321 cctattttta taggttaatg tcatgataat aatggtttct tagacgtcag gtggcacttt
     1381 tcggggaaat gtgcgcggaa cccctatttg tttatttttc taaatacatt caaatatgta
     1441 tccgctcatg agacaataac cctgataaat gcttcaataa tattgaaaaa ggaagagtat
     1501 gcgctcacgc aactggtcca gaaccttgac cgaacgcagc ggtggtaacg gcgcagtggc
     1561 ggttttcatg gcttgttatg actgtttttt tttggggtac agtctatgcc tcgggcatcc
     1621 aagcagcaag cgcgttacgc cgtgggtcga tgtttgatgt tatggagcag caacgatgtt
     1681 acgcagcagg gcagtcgccc taaaacaaag ttaaacatca tgagggaagc ggtgatcgcc
     1741 gaagtatcga ctcaactatc agaggtagtt ggcgtcatcg agcgccatct cgaaccgacg
     1801 ttgctggccg tacatttgta cggctccgca gtggatggcg gcctgaagcc acacagtgat
     1861 attgatttgc tggttacggt gaccgtaagg cttgatgaaa caacgcggcg agctttgatc
     1921 aacgaccttt tggaaacttc ggcttcccct ggagagagcg agattctccg cgctgtagaa
     1981 gtcaccattg ttgtgcacga cgacatcatt ccgtggcgtt atccagctaa gcgcgaactg
     2041 caatttggag aatggcagcg caatgacatt cttgcaggta tcttcgagcc agccacgatc
     2101 gacattgatc tggctatctt gctgacaaaa gcaagagaac atagcgttgc cttggtaggt
     2161 ccagcggcgg aggaactctt tgatccggtt cctgaacagg atctatttga ggcgctaaat
     2221 gaaaccttaa cgctatggaa ctcgccgccc gactgggctg gcgatgagcg aaatgtagtg
     2281 cttacgttgt cccgcatttg gtacagcgca gtaaccggca aaatcgcgcc gaaggatgtc
     2341 gctgccgact gggcaatgga gcgcctgccg gcccagtatc agcccgtcat acttgaagct
     2401 agacaggctt atcttggaca agaagaagat cgcttggcct cgcgcgcaga tcagttggaa
     2461 gaatttgtcc actacgtgaa aggcgagatc accaaggtag tcggcaaata actgtcagac
     2521 caagtttact catatatact ttagattgat ttaaaacttc atttttaatt taaaaggatc
     2581 taggtgaaga tcctttttga taatctcatg accaaaatcc cttaacgtga gttttcgttc
     2641 cactgagcgt cagaccccgt agaaaagatc aaaggatctt cttgagatcc tttttttctg
     2701 cgcgtaatct gctgcttgca aacaaaaaaa ccaccgctac cagcggtggt ttgtttgccg
     2761 gatcaagagc taccaactct ttttccgaag gtaactggct tcagcagagc gcagatacca
     2821 aatactgttc ttctagtgta gccgtagtta ggccaccact tcaagaactc tgtagcaccg
     2881 cctacatacc tcgctctgct aatcctgtta ccagtggctg ctgccagtgg cgataagtcg
     2941 tgtcttaccg ggttggactc aagacgatag ttaccggata aggcgcagcg gtcgggctga
     3001 acggggggtt cgtgcacaca gcccagcttg gagcgaacga cctacaccga actgagatac
     3061 ctacagcgtg agctatgaga aagcgccacg cttcccgaag ggagaaaggc ggacaggtat
     3121 ccggtaagcg gcagggtcgg aacaggagag cgcacgaggg agcttccagg gggaaacgcc
     3181 tggtatcttt atagtcctgt cgggtttcgc cacctctgac ttgagcgtcg atttttgtga
     3241 tgctcgtcag gggggcggag cctatggaaa aacgccagca acgcggcctt tttacggttc
     3301 ctggcctttt gctggccttt
//
