>Addgene plasmid #104661 | pUG41766 | depositor full sequence | sequence record 198490 | Full Sequence
GGGTACCGAGCTCGAATTCACTGGCCGTCGTTTTACAACGTCGTGACTGGGAAAACCCTGGCGTTACCCA
ACTTAATCGCCTTGCAGCACATCCCCCTTTCGCCAGCTGGCGTAATAGCGAAGAGGCCCGCACCGATCGC
CCTTCCCAACAGTTGCGCAGCCTGAATGGCGAATGGCGCCTGATGCGGTATTTTCTCCTTACGCATCTGT
GCGGTATTTCACACCGCATATGGTGCACTCTCAGTACAATCTGCTCTGATGCCGCATAGTTAAGCCAGCC
CCGACACCCGCCAACACCCGCTGACGCGCCCTGACGGGCTTGTCTGCTCCCGGCATCCGCTTACAGACAA
GCTGTGACCATCTCCGGGAGCTGCATGTGTCAGAGGTTTTCACCGTCATCACCGAAACGCGCGAGTCGAA
AGGGCCTCGTGATACGCCTATTTTTATAGGTTAATGTCATGATAATAATGGTTTCTTAGACGTCAGGTGG
CACTTTTCGGGGAAATGTGCGCGGAACCCCTATTTGTTTATTTTTCTAAATACATTCAAATATGTATCCG
CTCATGAGACAATAACCCTGATAAATGCTTCAATAATATTGAAAAAGGAAGAGTATGCGCTCACGCAACT
GGTCCAGAACCTTGACCGAACGCAGCGGTGGTAACGGCGCAGTGGCGGTTTTCATGGCTTGTTATGACTG
TTTTTTTGGGGTACAGTCTATGCCTCGGGCATCCAAGCAGCAAGCGCGTTACGCCGTGGGTCGATGTTTG
ATGTTATGGAGCAGCAACGATGTTACGCAGCAGGGCAGTCGCCCTAAAACAAAGTTAAACATCATGAGGG
AAGCGGTGATCGCCGAAGTATCGACTCAACTATCAGAGGTAGTTGGCGTCATCGAGCGCCATCTCGAACC
GACGTTGCTGGCCGTACATTTGTACGGCTCCGCAGTGGATGGCGGCCTGAAGCCACACAGTGATATTGAT
TTGCTGGTTACGGTGACCGTAAGGCTTGATGAAACAACGCGGCGAGCTTTGATCAACGACCTTTTGGAAA
CTTCGGCTTCCCCTGGAGAGAGCGAGATTCTCCGCGCTGTAGAAGTCACCATTGTTGTGCACGACGACAT
CATTCCGTGGCGTTATCCAGCTAAGCGCGAACTGCAATTTGGAGAATGGCAGCGCAATGACATTCTTGCA
GGTATCTTCGAGCCAGCCACGATCGACATTGATCTGGCTATCTTGCTGACAAAAGCAAGAGAACATAGCG
TTGCCTTGGTAGGTCCAGCGGCGGAGGAACTCTTTGATCCGGTTCCTGAACAGGATCTATTTGAGGCGCT
AAATGAAACCTTAACGCTATGGAACTCGCCGCCCGACTGGGCTGGCGATGAGCGAAATGTAGTGCTTACG
TTGTCCCGCATTTGGTACAGCGCAGTAACCGGCAAAATCGCGCCGAAGGATGTCGCTGCCGACTGGGCAA
TGGAGCGCCTGCCGGCCCAGTATCAGCCCGTCATACTTGAAGCTAGACAGGCTTATCTTGGACAAGAAGA
AGATCGCTTGGCCTCGCGCGCAGATCAGTTGGAAGAATTTGTCCACTACGTGAAAGGCGAGATCACCAAG
GTAGTCGGCAAATAACTGTCAGACCAAGTTTACTCATATATACTTTAGATTGATTTAAAACTTCATTTTT
AATTTAAAAGGATCTAGGTGAAGATCCTTTTTGATAATCTCATGACCAAAATCCCTTAACGTGAGTTTTC
GTTCCACTGAGCGTCAGACCCCGTAGAAAAGATCAAAGGATCTTCTTGAGATCCTTTTTTTCTGCGCGTA
ATCTGCTGCTTGCAAACAAAAAAACCACCGCTACCAGCGGTGGTTTGTTTGCCGGATCAAGAGCTACCAA
CTCTTTTTCCGAAGGTAACTGGCTTCAGCAGAGCGCAGATACCAAATACTGTCCTTCTAGTGTAGCCGTA
GTTAGGCCACCACTTCAAGAACTCTGTAGCACCGCCTACATACCTCGCTCTGCTAATCCTGTTACCAGTG
GCTGCTGCCAGTGGCGATAAGTCGTGTCTTACCGGGTTGGACTCAAGACGATAGTTACCGGATAAGGCGC
AGCGGTCGGGCTGAACGGGGGGTTCGTGCACACAGCCCAGCTTGGAGCGAACGACCTACACCGAACTGAG
ATACCTACAGCGTGAGCTATGAGAAAGCGCCACGCTTCCCGAAGGGAGAAAGGCGGACAGGTATCCGGTA
AGCGGCAGGGTCGGAACAGGAGAGCGCACGAGGGAGCTTCCAGGGGGAAACGCCTGGTATCTTTATAGTC
CTGTCGGGTTTCGCCACCTCTGACTTGAGCGTCGATTTTTGTGATGCTCGTCAGGGGGGCGGAGCCTATG
GAAAAACGCCAGCAACGCGGCCTTTTTACGGTTCCTGGCCTTTTGCTGGCCTTTTGCTCACATGTTCTTT
CCTGCGTTATCCCCTGATTCTGTGGATAACCGTATTACCGCCTTTGAGTGAGCTGATACCGCTCGCCGCA
GCCGAACGACCGAGCGCAGCGAGTCAGTGAGCGAGGAAGCGGAAGAGCGCCCAATACGCAAACCGCCTCT
CCCCGCGCGTTGGCCGATTCATTAATGCAGCTGGCACGACAGGTTTCCCGACTGGAAAGCGGGCAGTGAG
CGCAACGCAATTAATGTGAGTTAGCTCACTCATTAGGCACCCCAGGCTTTACACTTTATGCTTCCGGCTC
GTATGTTGTGTGGAATTGTGAGCGGATAACAATTTCACACAGGAAACAGCTATGACCATGATTACGCCAA
GCTTGCATGCCTGCAGGTCGACTCTAGAGGATCCCCTTTGAAGACAATTACGAGGATGCACATGTGACCG
AGGGATTGTCTTCGTGGAAACTTGGGACTTCAGATTCCACCCCTTGCAAGCGTGGAAAGCCTTCCGACCA
AGGGAAGTGTCGGATGTAGAGGAAATGGAAAGTTTGTTCTCAGATGGGGACTTGCTTGATTGCTTCACAA
GAATGCCAGCTTATGCGGTAAACGCAGAGGAAGATTTAGCTGCAATCAGGAAAACGCCCGAGATGGATGT
CGGTCAAGAAGTTAAAGAACCTGCAGGAGACAGAAATCAATACTCAAACCCTGCAGAAACTTTCCTCAAC
AAGCTCCACAGGAAACACAGTAGGGAGGTGAAACACCAGGCCGCAAAGAAAGCTAAACGCCTAGCTGAAA
TCCAGGAGTCAATGAGAGCTGAAGGTGATGCCGAACCAAATGAAATAAGCGGGGGCATGGGGGCAATACC
CAGCAACGCCGAACTTCCTGGGCCCAAA
Features (pLannotate 1.2.2; 14 found; start..end, strand, type, name):
     16..173     +  CDS            lacZα (fragment): LacZα fragment of β-galactosidase; lacZ fragment
    179..278     -  misc_feature   bom (fragment): basis of mobility region from pBR322
    380..415     -  CDS            rop (fragment): Rop protein, which maintains plasmids at low copy number; rop
    510..614     +  promoter       AmpR promoter: bla
    605..685     -  CDS            int (fragment): INT2_ECOLX - Protein inferred from homology: Swiss-Prot protein existence level 3. Putative integrase believed to be involved in the insertion of antibiotic resistance genes into plasmids and transposons. From Escherichia coli.
    771..827     +  CDS            GmR (fragment): gentamycin acetyltransferase; aacC1; confers resistance to gentamycin
    834..1625    +  CDS            SmR: aminoglycoside adenylyltransferase (Murphy, 1985); aadA; confers resistance to spectinomycin and streptomycin
   1796..2384    +  rep_origin     ori: high-copy-number ColE1/pMB1/pBR322/pUC origin of replication
   2567..2659    +  CDS            lacI (fragment): lac repressor; lacI; The lac repressor binds to the lac operator to inhibit transcription in E. coli. This inhibition can be relieved by adding lactose or isopropyl-β-D-thiogalactopyranoside (IPTG).
   2672..2693    +  protein_bind   CAP binding site: CAP binding activates transcription in the presence of cAMP. E. coli catabolite activator protein
   2708..2738    +  promoter       lac promoter: promoter for the E. coli lac operon
   2746..2762    +  protein_bind   lac operator: The lac repressor binds to the lac operator to inhibit transcription in E. coli. This inhibition can be relieved by adding lactose or isopropyl-β-D-thiogalactopyranoside (IPTG). lac repressor encoded by lacI
   2799..2836    -  misc_feature   MCS (fragment): pUC18/19 multiple cloning site
   2884..30      +  CDS            RDRP_PVXX3 (fragment) (across the origin): Protein inferred from homology: Swiss-Prot protein existence level 3. RNA replication. The central part of this protein possibly functions as an ATP-binding helicase (Probable). From Potato virus X (strain X3) (PVX).
