[The description below was written by a language model from this plasmid's Addgene catalogue record, the feature table of its GenBank file and pLannotate feature annotations shown in this document.]
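Description:
pUG41766 is a small bacterial cloning module from the UbiGate toolbox, a modular synthetic-biology system built for assembling constructs used to analyse ubiquitination. It sits on a self-made, pUC19-derived backbone of about 3.3 kb and is propagated in E. coli at high copy from a ColE1/pMB1/pUC-type origin. Selection is by spectinomycin, conferred by an aadA (SmR) aminoglycoside adenylyltransferase gene, which also gives streptomycin resistance. This gene lies downstream of an annotated AmpR (bla) promoter, which probably drives it. Short integrase and gentamicin-resistance fragments next to aadA look like remnants of the cassette's origin rather than functional genes.

The recorded insert is EL#3, a 28 bp synthetic "endlinker fragment" that the depositor describes as a Level 2 end linker. In hierarchical, Golden Gate-style modular cloning, end linkers are short adaptor pieces that bridge the last transcription unit in a multigene assembly to the destination vector, closing the construct after a chosen number of modules. The name suggests a specific position in that series, but the record does not give the overhangs, the type IIS enzymes involved or the cloning method. The linker itself is not annotated in either feature table.

The remaining features are pUC-derived: a CAP binding site, lac promoter and operator, lacZα fragments, a partial multiple cloning site and M13 primer sites. One annotation also detects a fragment with similarity to the potato virus X replicase between the lac region and lacZα; its role is not stated. The two sequence records differ by 2 bp in length and in their numbering origin but describe the same layout. No expression payload is present; the plasmid is a parts donor for assembly reactions.
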