Addgene plasmid #104661: pUG41766
Purpose: Cloning Module
Depositing lab: Marco Trujillo. Depositing organization: Leibniz Institute of Plant Biochemistry (IPB). Publication: UbiGate: a synthetic biology toolbox to analyse ubiquitination. Kowarschik K, Hoehenwarter W, Marillonnet S, Trujillo M. New Phytol. 2018 Mar;217(4):1749-1763. doi: 10.1111/nph.14900. Epub 2017 Nov 30. PubMed 29194629.
Backbone
  Vector backbone: pUC19-derived
  Backbone manufacturer: self-made
  Backbone size w/o insert (bp): 3298
  Vector type: Synthetic Biology
Growth in bacteria
  Bacterial resistance: Spectinomycin, 50 μg/mL
  Growth temperature: 37°C
  Growth strain: DH5alpha
  Copy number: High Copy
Gene/Insert
  Gene/Insert name: EL#3 (alt name: endlinker fragment)
  Species: Synthetic
  Insert size (bp): 28
  Cloning method: Unknown
  Sequencing primers: 5′ moclof, agcgaggaagcggaagagcg
Terms and licenses: Academic/Nonprofit Terms; Industry Terms: Not Available to Industry
Depositor comments: Level 2 end linker
How to cite: pUG41766 was a gift from Marco Trujillo (Addgene plasmid # 104661 ; http://n2t.net/addgene:104661 ; RRID:Addgene_104661)
